>Addgene plasmid #146417 | pT7-EGFP-C1-HsDCP1a-mut3_G | depositor full sequence | sequence record 288862 | Full Sequence
GAGTTCCGCGTTACATAACTTACGGTAAATGGCCCGCCTGGCTGACCGCCCAACGACCCCCGCCCATTGA
CGTCAATAATGACGTATGTTCCCATAGTAACGCCAATAGGGACTTTCCATTGACGTCAATGGGTGGAGTA
TTTACGGTAAACTGCCCACTTGGCAGTACATCAAGTGTATCATATGCCAAGTACGCCCCCTATTGACGTC
AATGACGGTAAATGGCCCGCCTGGCATTATGCCCAGTACATGACCTTATGGGACTTTCCTACTTGGCAGT
ACATCTACGTATTAGTCATCGCTATTACCATGGTGATGCGGTTTTGGCAGTACATCAATGGGCGTGGATA
GCGGTTTGACTCACGGGGATTTCCAAGTCTCCACCCCATTGACGTCAATGGGAGTTTGTTTTGGCACCAA
AATCAACGGGACTTTCCAAAATGTCGTAACAACTCCGCCCCATTGACGCAAATGGGCGGTAGGCGTGTAC
GGTGGGAGGTCTATATAAGCAGAGCTCTCTGGCTAACTAGAGAACCCACTGCTTACTGGCTTATCGAAAT
TAATACGACTCACTATAGGGAGACCCAAGCTCTAGCGCTACCGGTCGCCACCATGGTGAGCAAGGGCGAG
GAGCTGTTCACCGGGGTGGTGCCCATCCTGGTCGAGCTGGACGGCGACGTAAACGGCCACAAGTTCAGCG
TGTCCGGCGAGGGCGAGGGCGATGCCACCTACGGCAAGCTGACCCTGAAGTTCATCTGCACCACCGGCAA
GCTGCCCGTGCCCTGGCCCACCCTCGTGACCACCCTGACCTACGGCGTGCAGTGCTTCAGCCGCTACCCC
GACCACATGAAGCAGCACGACTTCTTCAAGTCCGCCATGCCCGAAGGCTACGTCCAGGAGCGCACCATCT
TCTTCAAGGACGACGGCAACTACAAGACCCGCGCCGAGGTGAAGTTCGAGGGCGACACCCTGGTGAACCG
CATCGAGCTGAAGGGCATCGACTTCAAGGAGGACGGCAACATCCTGGGGCACAAGCTGGAGTACAACTAC
AACAGCCACAACGTCTATATCATGGCCGACAAGCAGAAGAACGGCATCAAGGTGAACTTCAAGATCCGCC
ACAACATCGAGGACGGCAGCGTGCAGCTCGCCGACCACTACCAGCAGAACACCCCCATCGGCGACGGCCC
CGTGCTGCTGCCCGACAACCACTACCTGAGCACCCAGTCCGCCCTGAGCAAAGACCCCAACGAGAAGCGC
GATCACATGGTCCTGCTGGAGTTCGTGACCGCCGCCGGGATCACTCTCGGCATGGACGAGCTGTACAAGT
CCGGACTCAGATCAATGGAGGCGCTGAGTCGAGCTGGGCAGGAGATGAGCCTAGCGGCCCTGAAGCAACA
CGACCCCTATATCACCAGCATCGCAGACCTCACGGGCCAGGTCGCTCTGTACACCTTCTGCCCCAAGGCC
AACCAGTGGGAGAAGACTGATATAGAAGGGACCTTATTCGTATATCGAAGGTCAGCTTCCCCTTACCATG
GTTTTACCATTGTGAATCGACTAAATATGCACAATCTAGTCGAACCAGTGAATAAAGATTTGGAATTTCA
GCTCCATGAACCATTTCTTCTGTATAGAAATGCAAGCTTGTCGATATATAGTATCTGGTTTTATGACAAG
AATGACTGTCACCGCATAGCAAAACTCATGGCTGATGTGGTAGAAGAGGAGACACGGCGATCCCAGCAAG
CTGCTCGGGACAAACAGAGTCCCAGCCAGGCCAATGGCTGCAGCGACCACAGGCCCATCGACATCCTGGA
GATGCTGAGCAGAGCCAAGGATGAGTATGAGAGGAATCAGATGGGTGACTCAAATATCTCCAGCCCTGGG
TTACAGCCAAGCACTCAGCTCTCCAATCTGGGAAGCACCGAGACTCTAGAAGAAATGCCCTCCGGGTCAC
AGGATAAGTCTGCTCCATCTGGACACAAGCATCTGACGGTAGAAGAGTTATTTGGAACCTCTTTGCCAAA
GGAACAACCAGCAGTTGTGGGTCTGGATTCAGAAGAAATGGAGAGGTTGCCAGGAGATGCCTCCCAGAAA
GAGCCCAATTCATTCCTACCATTTCCCTTTGAGCAGTTAGGAGGAGCCCCTCAATCAGAAACCCTGGGTG
TCCCTTCTGCTGCCCACCATTCAGTCCAGCCTGAAATCACCACCCCGGTGCTAATCACTCCAGCCTCCAT
CACACAGTCCAATGAAAAGCATGCTCCAACCTACACAATCCCGTTGAGCCCTGTTCTCAGTCCCACTCTG
CCAGCTGAAGCTCCTACTGCACAGGTTCCCCCCAGCTTACCTCGAAACAGCACCATGATGCAGGCAGTGA
AGACCACGCCTAGACAGAGGTCTCCACTCCTGAACCAGCCAGTCCCTGAGCTAAGCCATGCCAGTCTGAT
TGCCAACCAGAGCCCCTTCAGGGCCCCATTGAACGTGACGAACACAGCTGGCACATCCCTCCCAAGCGTT
GATCTTCTCCAGAAACTCAGGTTGACCCCACAGCATGACCAAATACAGACACAACCACTTGGGAAAGGTG
CAATGGTAGCCAGCTTTTCTCCGGCAGCTGGTCAGCTAGCCACACCTGAGAGCTTCATAGAGCCTCCCTC
TAAGACAGCAGCAGCAAGAGTGGCGGCCTCAGCCTCCCTGAGCAACATGGTGCTTGCTCCCCTTCAGTCT
ATGCAGCAGAACCAGGATCCTGAAGTATTTGTGCAGCCTAAGGTGTTATCCAGTGCCATCCCGGTTGCAG
GCGCCCCACTGGTTACTGCAACGACCACTGCAGTGTCTTCAGTCCTGCTGGCCCCAAGTGTTTTCCAGCA
GACAGTTACAAGATCTTCGGACCTTGAGAGGAAAGCCAGCTCCCCTTCTCCTCTAACTATTGGAACGCCA
GAAAGTCAGAGAAAGCCTTCCATTATTCTCAGCAAGTCTCAGCTCCAGGATACACGCATACATCTATCCA
AGAATGATTCCAGCCGCCTCAGTACATCCCATGAAGTCTACTTGCAGGTTCTGACCAAGAACAAAGACAA
CCACAACCTATGAGAATTCTGCAGTCGACGGTACCGCGGGCCCGGGATCCACCGGATCTAGATAACTGAT
CATAATCAGCCATACCACATTTGTAGAGGTTTTACTTGCTTTAAAAAACCTCCCACACCTCCCCCTGAAC
CTGAAACATAAAATGAATGCAATTGTTGTTGTTAACTTGTTTATTGCAGCTTATAATGGTTACAAATAAA
GCAATAGCATCACAAATTTCACAAATAAAGCATTTTTTTCACTGCATTCTAGTTGTGGTTTGTCCAAACT
CATCAATGTATCTTAACGCGTAAATTGTAAGCGTTAATATTTTGTTAAAATTCGCGTTAAATTTTTGTTA
AATCAGCTCATTTTTTAACCAATAGGCCGAAATCGGCAAAATCCCTTATAAATCAAAAGAATAGACCGAG
ATAGGGT
[37 nt withheld, positions 3508-3544]
AAAGAACGTGGACTCCAACGTCAAAGG
[49 nt withheld, positions 3572-3620]
T
[91 nt withheld, positions 3622-3712]
G
[124 nt withheld, positions 3714-3837]
CAGGTGGCACTTTTCGGGGAAATGTGCGCGGAACCCCTATTTGTTTATTTTTCTAAATACATTCAAATAT
GTATCCGCTCATGAGACAATAACCCTGATAAATGCTTCAATAATATTGAAAAAGGAAGAGTCCTGAGGCG
GAAAGAACCAGCTGTGGAATGTGTGTCAGTTAGGGTGTGGAAAGTCCCCAGGCTCCCCAGCAGGCAGAAG
TATGCAAAGCATGCATCTCAATTAGTCAGCAACCAGGTGTGGAAAGTCCCCAGGCTCCCCAGCAGGCAGA
AGTATGCAAAGCATGCATCTCAATTAGTCAGCAACCATAGTCCCGCCCCTAACTCCGCCCATCCCGCCCC
TAACTCCGCCCAGTTCCGCCCATTCTCCGCCCCATGGCTGACTAATTTTTTTTATTTATGCAGAGGCCGA
GGCCGCCTCGGCCTCTGAGCTATTCCAGAAGTAGTGAGGAGGCTTTTTTGGAGGCCTAGGCTTTTGCAAA
GATCGATCAAGAGACAGGATGAGGATCGTTTCGCATGATTGAACAAGATGGATTGCACGCAGGTTCTCCG
GCCGCTTGGGTGGAGAGGCTATTCGGCTATGACTGGGCACAACAGACAATCGGCTGCTCTGATGCCGCCG
TGTTCCGGCTGTCAGCGCAGGGGCGCCCGGTTCTTTTTGTCAAGACCGACCTGTCCGGTGCCCTGAATGA
ACTGCAAGACGAGGCAGCGCGGCTATCGTGGCTGGCCACGACGGGCGTTCCTTGCGCAGCTGTGCTCGAC
GTTGTCACTGAAGCGGGAAGGGACTGGCTGCTATTGGGCGAAGTGCCGGGGCAGGATCTCCTGTCATCTC
ACCTTGCTCCTGCCGAGAAAGTATCCATCATGGCTGATGCAATGCGGCGGCTGCATACGCTTGATCCGGC
TACCTGCCCATTCGACCACCAAGCGAAACATCGCATCGAGCGAGCACGTACTCGGATGGAAGCCGGTCTT
GTCGATCAGGATGATCTGGACGAAGAGCATCAGGGGCTCGCGCCAGCCGAACTGTTCGCCAGGCTCAAGG
CGAGCATGCCCGACGGCGAGGATCTCGTCGTGACCCATGGCGATGCCTGCTTGCCGAATATCATGGTGGA
AAATGGCCGCTTTTCTGGATTCATCGACTGTGGCCGGCTGGGTGTGGCGGACCGCTATCAGGACATAGCG
TTGGCTACCCGTGATATTGCTGAAGAGCTTGGCGGCGAATGGGCTGACCGCTTCCTCGTGCTTTACGGTA
TCGCCGCTCCCGATTCGCAGCGCATCGCCTTCTATCGCCTTCTTGACGAGTTCTTCTGAGCGGGACTCTG
GGGTTCGAAATGACCGACCAAGCGACGCCCAACCTGCCATCACGAGATTTCGATTCCACCGCCGCCTTCT
ATGAAAGGTTGGGCTTCGGAATCGTTTTCCGGGACGCCGGCTGGATGATCCTCCAGCGCGGGGATCTCAT
GCTGGAGTTCTTCGCCCACCCTAGGGGGAGGCTAACTGAAACACGGAAGGAGACAATACCGGAAGGAACC
CGCGCTATGACGGCAATAAAAAGACAGAATAAAACGCACGGTGTTGGGTCGTTTGTTCATAAACGCGGGG
TTCGGTCCCAGGGCTGGCACTCTGTCGATACCCCACCGAGACCCCATTGGGGCCAATACGCCCGCGTTTC
TTCCTTTTCCCCACCCCACCCCCCAAGTTCGGGTGAAGGCCCAGGGCTCGCAGCCAACGTCGGGGCGGCA
GGCCCTGCCATAGCCTCAGGTTACTCATATATACTTTAGATTGATTTAAAACTTCATTTTTAATTTAAAA
GGATCTAGGTGAAGATCCTTTTTGATAATCTCATGACCAAAATCCCTTAACGTGAGTTTTCGTTCCACTG
AGCGTCAGACCCCGTAGAAAAGATCAAAGGATCTTCTTGAGATCCTTTTTTTCTGCGCGTAATCTGCTGC
TTGCAAACAAAAAAACCACCGCTACCAGCGGTGGTTTGTTTGCCGGATCAAGAGCTACCAACTCTTTTTC
CGAAGGTAACTGGCTTCAGCAGAGCGCAGATACCAAATACTGTCCTTCTAGTGTAGCCGTAGTTAGGCCA
CCACTTCAAGAACTCTGTAGCACCGCCTACATACCTCGCTCTGCTAATCCTGTTACCAGTGGCTGCTGCC
AGTGGCGATAAGTCGTGTCTTACCGGGTTGGACTCAAGACGATAGTTACCGGATAAGGCGCAGCGGTCGG
GCTGAACGGGGGGTTCGTGCACACAGCCCAGCTTGGAGCGAACGACCTACACCGAACTGAGATACCTACA
GCGTGAGCTATGAGAAAGCGCCACGCTTCCCGAAGGGAGAAAGGCGGACAGGTATCCGGTAAGCGGCAGG
GTCGGAACAGGAGAGCGCACGAGGGAGCTTCCAGGGGGAAACGCCTGGTATCTTTATAGTCCTGTCGGGT
TTCGCCACCTCTGACTTGAGCGTCGATTTTTGTGATGCTCGTCAGGGGGGCGGAGCCTATGGAAAAACGC
CAGCAACGCGGCCTTTTTACGGTTCCTGGCCTTTTGCTGGCCTTTTGCTCACATGTTCTTTCCTGCGTTA
TCCCCTGATTCTGTGGATAACCGTATTACCGCCATGCATTAGTTATTAATAGTAATCAATTACGGGGTCA
TTAGTTCATAGCCCATATATG
Features (pLannotate 1.2.2; 18 found; start..end, strand, type, name):
      9..312     +  enhancer       CMV enhancer: human cytomegalovirus immediate early enhancer
    313..516     +  promoter       CMV promoter: human cytomegalovirus (CMV) immediate early promoter
    512..545     +  LTR            5' LTR (truncated) (fragment): truncated 5' long terminal repeat (LTR) from HIV-1
    561..579     +  promoter       T7 promoter: promoter for bacteriophage T7 RNA polymerase
    613..1329    +  CDS            EGFP: EGFP is a basic (constitutively fluorescent) green fluorescent protein published in 1996, derived from Aequorea victoria. It is reported to be a rapidly-maturing weak dimer with moderate acid sensitivity.
   1345..3090    +  CDS            DCP1A: DCP1A_HUMAN - Also known as SMIF. Experimental evidence at protein level: Swiss-Prot protein existence level 1. Necessary for the degradation of mRNAs, both in normal mRNA turnover and in nonsense-mediated mRNA decay. Removes the 7-methyl guanine cap structure from mRNA molecules, yielding a 5'-phosphorylated mRNA fragment and 7m-GDP. Contributes to the transactivation of target genes after stimulation by TGFB1. From Homo sapiens (Human).
   3094..3130    +  misc_feature   MCS (fragment): multiple cloning site
   3147..3231    +  CDS            large T antigen (fragment): large T antigen from SV40 (simian virus 40)
   3254..3375    +  polyA_signal   SV40 poly(A) signal: SV40 polyadenylation signal
   3409..3837    -  rep_origin     f1 ori (sequence partly withheld): f1 bacteriophage origin of replication; arrow indicates direction of (+) strand synthesis
   3864..3968    +  promoter       AmpR promoter: bla
   3970..4327    +  promoter       SV40 promoter: SV40 enhancer and early promoter
   4362..5156    +  CDS            NeoR/KanR: aminoglycoside phosphotransferase from Tn5; aph(3')-II (or nptII); confers resistance to neomycin, kanamycin, and G418 (Geneticin®)
   5177..5329    +  CDS            ble (fragment): BLE_KLEPN - Experimental evidence at protein level: Swiss-Prot protein existence level 1. Binding protein with a strong affinity to the bleomycin family of antibiotics. Binds to CL990; an antimitotic-antibiotic compound. From Klebsiella pneumoniae.
   5388..5435    +  polyA_signal   HSV TK poly(A) signal: herpes simplex virus thymidine kinase polyadenylation signal (Cole and Stacy, 1985)
   5526..5542    -  polyA_signal   bGH poly(A) signal (fragment): bovine growth hormone polyadenylation signal
   5764..6352    +  rep_origin     ori: high-copy-number ColE1/pMB1/pBR322/pUC origin of replication
   6467..6518    +  enhancer       CMV enhancer (fragment): human cytomegalovirus immediate early enhancer
