[The description below was written by a language model from this plasmid's Addgene catalogue record and pLannotate feature annotations shown in this document.]
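Description:
pT7-EGFP-C1-HsDCP1a-mut3_G is a 6.5 kb mammalian expression plasmid encoding a mutant form of human DCP1a, a component of the mRNA decapping machinery, fused to EGFP. The catalogue lists the backbone as unknown, but the name and the annotated features match an EGFP-C1-type vector with an added T7 promoter. It is maintained at high copy in E. coli through a ColE1/pUC-type origin and also carries an f1 origin for single-stranded DNA production. Selection relies on one Tn5 NeoR/KanR gene placed behind tandem bacterial (bla) and SV40 early promoters and followed by the HSV TK polyadenylation signal. This gene gives kanamycin resistance in bacteria and can confer G418 resistance in transfected mammalian cells.

The expression cassette is driven by the CMV immediate-early enhancer and promoter. A bacteriophage T7 promoter lies between the CMV promoter and the coding region, which would also permit transcription by T7 RNA polymerase. EGFP comes first, followed after a short linker by the DCP1A coding sequence, so the protein is N-terminally EGFP-tagged, and the transcript ends at the SV40 poly(A) signal. The record does not state which residues are changed in "mut3". The short annotated fragments (HIV-1 LTR, large T antigen, ble, bGH poly(A)) are probably incidental similarity matches or vector remnants rather than functional parts.

The stated purpose is mammalian expression of HsDCP1a-mut3. The associated study concerns DCP1 trimerisation and the assembly of active decapping complexes in metazoa, so the fluorescent tag would suit localisation or interaction experiments comparing mutant and wild-type protein. The depositor notes that the sequence may be theoretical rather than fully verified.
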