Addgene plasmid #146417: pT7-EGFP-C1-HsDCP1a-mut3_G
Purpose: Mammalian Expression of HsDCP1a-mut3
Depositing lab: Elisa Izaurralde. Depositing organization: Max Planck Institute for Developmental Biology. Publication: DCP1 forms asymmetric trimers to assemble into active mRNA decapping complexes in metazoa. Tritschler F, Braun JE, Motz C, Igreja C, Haas G, Truffault V, Izaurralde E, Weichenrieder O. Proc Natl Acad Sci U S A. 2009 Dec 22. 106(51):21591-6. 10.1073/pnas.0909871106 PubMed 19966221.
Backbone
  Vector backbone: Unknown
  Vector type: Mammalian Expression
Growth in bacteria
  Bacterial resistance: Kanamycin, 50 μg/mL
  Growth temperature: 37°C
  Growth strain: DH5alpha
  Copy number: High Copy
Gene/Insert
  Gene/Insert name: HsDCP1a-mut3
  Species: H. sapiens (human)
  Entrez Gene: DCP1A (a.k.a. HSA275986, Nbla00360, SMAD4IP1, SMIF)
  Cloning method: Unknown
Terms and licenses: Academic/Nonprofit Terms; Industry Terms: Not Available to Industry
Depositor comments: Plasmids from this collection were made available to the research community and donated after the lab closed. Please note that the sequence provided by the depositing laboratory may be theoretical/predicted or based on Sanger sequencing results. There may be discrepancies between sequencing results obtained by Addgene and the depositor sequence. If an Addgene verified sequence is not available, please contact before placing your order to request that our lab fully sequence the plasmid.
How to cite: pT7-EGFP-C1-HsDCP1a-mut3_G was a gift from Elisa Izaurralde (Addgene plasmid # 146417 ; http://n2t.net/addgene:146417 ; RRID:Addgene_146417)
